>Addgene plasmid #201689 | CovKCR2_mCherry-pcDNA3.1 | addgene full sequence | sequence record 395517 | Addgene NGS Result
GACGGATCGGGAGATCTCCCGATCCCCTATGGTGCACTCTCAGTACAATCTGCTCTGATGCCGCATAGTT
AAGCCAGTATCTGCTCCCTGCTTGTGTGTTGGAGGTCGCTGAGTAGTGCGCGAGCAAAATTTAAGCTACA
ACAAGGCAAGGCTTGACCGACAATTGCATGAAGAATCTGCTTAGGGTTAGGCGTTTTGCGCTGCTTCGCG
ATGTACGGGCCAGATATACGCGTTGACATTGATTATTGACTAGTTATTAATAGTAATCAATTACGGGGTC
ATTAGTTCATAGCCCATATATGGAGTTCCGCGTTACATAACTTACGGTAAATGGCCCGCCTGGCTGACCG
CCCAACGACCCCCGCCCATTGACGTCAATAATGACGTATGTTCCCATAGTAACGCCAATAGGGACTTTCC
ATTGACGTCAATGGGTGGAGTATTTACGGTAAACTGCCCACTTGGCAGTACATCAAGTGTATCATATGCC
AAGTACGCCCCCTATTGACGTCAATGACGGTAAATGGCCCGCCTGGCATTATGCCCAGTACATGACCTTA
TGGGACTTTCCTACTTGGCAGTACATCTACGTATTAGTCATCGCTATTACCATGGTGATGCGGTTTTGGC
AGTACATCAATGGGCGTGGATAGCGGTTTGACTCACGGGGATTTCCAAGTCTCCACCCCATTGACGTCAA
TGGGAGTTTGTTTTGGCACCAAAATCAACGGGACTTTCCAAAATGTCGTAACAACTCCGCCCCATTGACG
CAAATGGGCGGTAGGCGTGTACGGTGGGAGGTCTATATAAGCAGAGCTCTCTGGCTAACTAGAGAACCCA
CTGCTTACTGGCTTATCGAAATTAATACGACTCACTATAGGGAGACCCAAGCTGGCTAGTTAAGCTTGGT
ACCGAGCTCGGATCCATGGGCGCCATCGACCAGGATGGCAGCCTGGTGTTCAAGCAGCTGTTTGACGTGA
ACTGCTTCACCGCCGTGTTTCAGACCCTGACATGTATGCTGCTGCTGTGGTCCGTGATCAGGGGCCGCGG
CATCAAGGGCAGACCTTATGGACCAGAAGGACCACCTGAGTCTGGCTTCATCGGCGTGATCGTGTGCATG
TTCAGCTCCTTTCTGTACGTGTGCAAGTCTATCGATTGGGGCAATAAGGGCACAGCCAACCTGTCCTTTA
ATAAGTACTGGTATTCTGACTACCTGGTGACCTGCCCACTGATCGTGCTGGACCTGTGCTTCACATTTGA
GATCCACTACAAGCTGGTGTATTTCGTGTCTACCTTTATCACACTGCTGTTCGCCGTGCTGAGCTTTACC
GAGGATGCACCTGCAAGATACTGGCACTTCGGCATCGGCAGCGCCTTCTTTGCCGTGTTCTTTTATTCCA
TCGCCAAGATCCTGATGCAGCGGTGGAGAACAGTGCCAGAGCCCGGCAGAATCCCCATGTTCGTGGGCCT
GCTGATCTTCTTTGGCATGTGGCCCGTGTTCCCTGTGCTGTGGATCTTTTCTTGGGTGGGCAGCGGCTAC
ATCACCATGCACCAGTACTATATCATCCACTGCTTCCTGGACATCACCTGTAAGACATTCTTTTCTTTTG
CCTGCCTGCTGTATAGGGTGCGCGTGGAGGAGTGGCAGTGGCAGGCCGAGGTGTGCATCGATCCCCAGCG
GAGATCCCAGGCGGCCGCCGTGAGCAAGGGCGAGGAGGATAACATGGCCATCATCAAGGAGTTCATGCGC
TTCAAGGTGCACATGGAGGGCTCCGTGAACGGCCACGAGTTCGAGATCGAGGGCGAGGGCGAGGGCCGCC
CCTACGAGGGCACCCAGACCGCCAAGCTGAAGGTGACCAAGGGTGGCCCCCTGCCCTTCGCCTGGGACAT
CCTGTCCCCTCAGTTCATGTACGGCTCCAAGGCCTACGTGAAGCACCCCGCCGACATCCCCGACTACTTG
AAGCTGTCCTTCCCCGAGGGCTTCAAGTGGGAGCGCGTGATGAACTTCGAGGACGGCGGCGTGGTGACCG
TGACCCAGGACTCCTCCCTGCAGGACGGCGAGTTCATCTACAAGGTGAAGCTGCGCGGCACCAACTTCCC
CTCCGACGGCCCCGTAATGCAGAAGAAGACCATGGGCTGGGAGGCCTCCTCCGAGCGGATGTACCCCGAG
GACGGCGCCCTGAAGGGCGAGATCAAGCAGAGGCTGAAGCTGAAGGACGGCGGCCACTACGACGCTGAGG
TCAAGACCACCTACAAGGCCAAGAAGCCCGTGCAGCTGCCCGGCGCCTACAACGTCAACATCAAGTTGGA
CATCACCTCCCACAACGAGGACTACACCATCGTGGAACAGTACGAACGCGCCGAGGGCCGCCACTCCACC
GGCGGCATGGACGAGCTGTACAAGTAACATATGCTCTAGAGGGCCCGCGGTTCGAAGGTAAGCCTATCCC
TAACCCTCTCCTCGGTCTCGATTCTACGCGTACCGGTCATCATCACCATCACCATTGAGTTTAAACCCGC
TGATCAGCCTCGACTGTGCCTTCTAGTTGCCAGCCATCTGTTGTTTGCCCCTCCCCCGTGCCTTCCTTGA
CCCTGGAAGGTGCCACTCCCACTGTCCTTTCCTAATAAAATGAGGAAATTGCATCGCATTGTCTGAGTAG
GTGTCATTCTATTCTGGGGGGTGGGGTGGGGCAGGACAGCAAGGGGGAGGATTGGGAAGACAATAGCAGG
CATGCTGGGGATGCGGTGGGCTCTATGGCTTCTGAGGCGGAAAGAACCAGCTGGGGCTCTAGGGGGTATC
CCC
[124 nt withheld, positions 2804-2927]
C
[91 nt withheld, positions 2929-3019]
A
[49 nt withheld, positions 3021-3069]
CCTTTGACGTTGGAGTCCACGTTCTTT
[37 nt withheld, positions 3097-3133]
ACCCTATCTCGGTCTATTCTTTTGATTTATAAGGGATTTTGCCGATTTCGGCCTATTGGTTAAAAAATGA
GCTGATTTAACAAAAATTTAACGCGAATTAATTCTGTGGAATGTGTGTCAGTTAGGGTGTGGAAAGTCCC
CAGGCTCCCCAGCAGGCAGAAGTATGCAAAGCATGCATCTCAATTAGTCAGCAACCAGGTGTGGAAAGTC
CCCAGGCTCCCCAGCAGGCAGAAGTATGCAAAGCATGCATCTCAATTAGTCAGCAACCATAGTCCCGCCC
CTAACTCCGCCCATCCCGCCCCTAACTCCGCCCAGTTCCGCCCATTCTCCGCCCCATGGCTGACTAATTT
TTTTTATTTATGCAGAGGCCGAGGCCGCCTCTGCCTCTGAGCTATTCCAGAAGTAGTGAGGAGGCTTTTT
TGGAGGCCTAGGCTTTTGCAAAAAGCTCCCGGGAGCTTGTATATCCATTTTCGGATCTGATCAAGAGACA
GGATGAGGATCGTTTCGCATGATTGAACAAGATGGATTGCACGCAGGTTCTCCGGCCGCTTGGGTGGAGA
GGCTATTCGGCTATGACTGGGCACAACAGACAATCGGCTGCTCTGATGCCGCCGTGTTCCGGCTGTCAGC
GCAGGGGCGCCCGGTTCTTTTTGTCAAGACCGACCTGTCCGGTGCCCTGAATGAACTGCAGGACGAGGCA
GCGCGGCTATCGTGGCTGGCCACGACGGGCGTTCCTTGCGCAGCTGTGCTCGACGTTGTCACTGAAGCGG
GAAGGGACTGGCTGCTATTGGGCGAAGTGCCGGGGCAGGATCTCCTGTCATCTCACCTTGCTCCTGCCGA
GAAAGTATCCATCATGGCTGATGCAATGCGGCGGCTGCATACGCTTGATCCGGCTACCTGCCCATTCGAC
CACCAAGCGAAACATCGCATCGAGCGAGCACGTACTCGGATGGAAGCCGGTCTTGTCGATCAGGATGATC
TGGACGAAGAGCATCAGGGGCTCGCGCCAGCCGAACTGTTCGCCAGGCTCAAGGCGCGCATGCCCGACGG
CGAGGATCTCGTCGTGACCCATGGCGATGCCTGCTTGCCGAATATCATGGTGGAAAATGGCCGCTTTTCT
GGATTCATCGACTGTGGCCGGCTGGGTGTGGCGGACCGCTATCAGGACATAGCGTTGGCTACCCGTGATA
TTGCTGAAGAGCTTGGCGGCGAATGGGCTGACCGCTTCCTCGTGCTTTACGGTATCGCCGCTCCCGATTC
GCAGCGCATCGCCTTCTATCGCCTTCTTGACGAGTTCTTCTGAGCGGGACTCTGGGGTTCGCGAAATGAC
CGACCAAGCGACGCCCAACCTGCCATCACGAGATTTCGATTCCACCGCCGCCTTCTATGAAAGGTTGGGC
TTCGGAATCGTTTTCCGGGACGCCGGCTGGATGATCCTCCAGCGCGGGGATCTCATGCTGGAGTTCTTCG
CCCACCCCAACTTGTTTATTGCAGCTTATAATGGTTACAAATAAAGCAATAGCATCACAAATTTCACAAA
TAAAGCATTTTTTTCACTGCATTCTAGTTGTGGTTTGTCCAAACTCATCAATGTATCTTATCATGTCTGT
ATACCGTCGACCTCTAGCTAGAGCTTGGCGTAATCATGGTCATAGCTGTTTCCTGTGTGAAATTGTTATC
CGCTCACAATTCCACACAACATACGAGCCGGAAGCATAAAGTGTAAAGCCTGGGGTGCCTAATGAGTGAG
CTAACTCACATTAATTGCGTTGCGCTCACTGCCCGCTTTCCAGTCGGGAAACCTGTCGTGCCAGCTGCAT
TAATGAATCGGCCAACGCGCGGGGAGAGGCGGTTTGCGTATTGGGCGCTCTTCCGCTTCCTCGCTCACTG
ACTCGCTGCGCTCGGTCGTTCGGCTGCGGCGAGCGGTATCAGCTCACTCAAAGGCGGTAATACGGTTATC
CACAGAATCAGGGGATAACGCAGGAAAGAACATGTGAGCAAAAGGCCAGCAAAAGGCCAGGAACCGTAAA
AAGGCCGCGTTGCTGGCGTTTTTCCATAGGCTCCGCCCCCCTGACGAGCATCACAAAAATCGACGCTCAA
GTCAGAGGTGGCGAAACCCGACAGGACTATAAAGATACCAGGCGTTTCCCCCTGGAAGCTCCCTCGTGCG
CTCTCCTGTTCCGACCCTGCCGCTTACCGGATACCTGTCCGCCTTTCTCCCTTCGGGAAGCGTGGCGCTT
TCTCATAGCTCACGCTGTAGGTATCTCAGTTCGGTGTAGGTCGTTCGCTCCAAGCTGGGCTGTGTGCACG
AACCCCCCGTTCAGCCCGACCGCTGCGCCTTATCCGGTAACTATCGTCTTGAGTCCAACCCGGTAAGACA
CGACTTATCGCCACTGGCAGCAGCCACTGGTAACAGGATTAGCAGAGCGAGGTATGTAGGCGGTGCTACA
GAGTTCTTGAAGTGGTGGCCTAACTACGGCTACACTAGAAGAACAGTATTTGGTATCTGCGCTCTGCTGA
AGCCAGTTACCTTCGGAAAAAGAGTTGGTAGCTCTTGATCCGGCAAACAAACCACCGCTGGTAGCGGTGG
TTTTTTTGTTTGCAAGCAGCAGATTACGCGCAGAAAAAAAGGATCTCAAGAAGATCCTTTGATCTTTTCT
ACGGGGTCTGACGCTCAGTGGAACGAAAACTCACGTTAAGGGATTTTGGTCATGAGATTATCAAAAAGGA
TCTTCACCTAGATCCTTTTAAATTAAAAATGAAGTTTTAAATCAATCTAAAGTATATATGAGTAAACTTG
GTCTGACAGTTACCAATGCTTAATCAGTGAGGCACCTATCTCAGCGATCTGTCTATTTCGTTCATCCATA
GTTGCCTGACTCCCCGTCGTGTAGATAACTACGATACGGGAGGGCTTACCATCTGGCCCCAGTGCTGCAA
TGATACCGCGAGACCCACGCTCACCGGCTCCAGATTTATCAGCAATAAACCAGCCAGCCGGAAGGGCCGA
GCGCAGAAGTGGTCCTGCAACTTTATCCGCCTCCATCCAGTCTATTAATTGTTGCCGGGAAGCTAGAGTA
AGTAGTTCGCCAGTTAATAGTTTGCGCAACGTTGTTGCCATTGCTACAGGCATCGTGGTGTCACGCTCGT
CGTTTGGTATGGCTTCATTCAGCTCCGGTTCCCAACGATCAAGGCGAGTTACATGATCCCCCATGTTGTG
CAAAAAAGCGGTTAGCTCCTTCGGTCCTCCGATCGTTGTCAGAAGTAAGTTGGCCGCAGTGTTATCACTC
ATGGTTATGGCAGCACTGCATAATTCTCTTACTGTCATGCCATCCGTAAGATGCTTTTCTGTGACTGGTG
AGTACTCAACCAAGTCATTCTGAGAATAGTGTATGCGGCGACCGAGTTGCTCTTGCCCGGCGTCAATACG
GGATAATACCGCGCCACATAGCAGAACTTTAAAAGTGCTCATCATTGGAAAACGTTCTTCGGGGCGAAAA
CTCTCAAGGATCTTACCGCTGTTGAGATCCAGTTCGATGTAACCCACTCGTGCACCCAACTGATCTTCAG
CATCTTTTACTTTCACCAGCGTTTCTGGGTGAGCAAAAACAGGAAGGCAAAATGCCGCAAAAAAGGGAAT
AAGGGCGACACGGAAATGTTGAATACTCATACTCTTCCTTTTTCAATATTATTGAAGCATTTATCAGGGT
TATTGTCTCATGAGCGGATACATATTTGAATGTATTTAGAAAAATAAACAAATAGGGGTTCCGCGCACAT
TTCCCCGAAAAGTGCCACCTGACGTC
Features (pLannotate 1.2.2; 21 found; start..end, strand, type, name):
     28..80      -  misc_feature   bom (fragment): basis of mobility region from pBR322
    235..614     +  enhancer       CMV enhancer: human cytomegalovirus immediate early enhancer
    615..818     +  promoter       CMV promoter: human cytomegalovirus (CMV) immediate early promoter
    814..847     +  LTR            5' LTR (truncated) (fragment): truncated 5' long terminal repeat (LTR) from HIV-1
    863..881     +  promoter       T7 promoter: promoter for bacteriophage T7 RNA polymerase
   1700..2406    +  CDS            mCherry (fragment): monomeric derivative of DsRed fluorescent protein (Shaner et al., 2004) mammalian codon-optimized
   2437..2478    +  CDS            V5 tag: epitope tag from simian virus 5
   2534..2758    +  polyA_signal   bGH poly(A) signal: bovine growth hormone polyadenylation signal
   2762..2783    +  promoter       SV40 promoter (fragment): SV40 enhancer and early promoter
   2804..3232    +  rep_origin     f1 ori (sequence partly withheld): f1 bacteriophage origin of replication; arrow indicates direction of (+) strand synthesis
   3246..3575    +  promoter       SV40 promoter: SV40 enhancer and early promoter
   3642..4433    +  CDS            neo: KKA2_KLEPN - Also known as kan, nptII. Experimental evidence at protein level: Swiss-Prot protein existence level 1. Resistance to kanamycin, neomycin, paromomycin, ribostamycin, butirosin and gentamicin B. From Klebsiella pneumoniae.
   4459..4617    +  CDS            ble (fragment): BLE_KLEPN - Experimental evidence at protein level: Swiss-Prot protein existence level 1. Binding protein with a strong affinity to the bleomycin family of antibiotics. Binds to CL990; an antimitotic-antibiotic compound. From Klebsiella pneumoniae.
   4612..4733    +  polyA_signal   SV40 poly(A) signal: SV40 polyadenylation signal
   4806..4822    -  protein_bind   lac operator: The lac repressor binds to the lac operator to inhibit transcription in E. coli. This inhibition can be relieved by adding lactose or isopropyl-β-D-thiogalactopyranoside (IPTG). lac repressor encoded by lacI
   4830..4860    -  promoter       lac promoter: promoter for the E. coli lac operon
   4875..4896    -  protein_bind   CAP binding site: CAP binding activates transcription in the presence of cAMP. E. coli catabolite activator protein
   4909..5001    -  CDS            lacI (fragment): lac repressor; lacI; The lac repressor binds to the lac operator to inhibit transcription in E. coli. This inhibition can be relieved by adding lactose or isopropyl-β-D-thiogalactopyranoside (IPTG).
   5184..5772    -  rep_origin     ori: high-copy-number ColE1/pMB1/pBR322/pUC origin of replication
   5943..6803    -  CDS            AmpR: β-lactamase; bla; confers resistance to ampicillin, carbenicillin, and related antibiotics
   6804..6908    -  promoter       AmpR promoter: bla
