[The description below was written by a language model from this plasmid's Addgene catalogue record and pLannotate feature annotations shown in this document.]
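Description:
CovKCR2_mCherry-pcDNA3.1 is a mammalian expression plasmid built on the Invitrogen pcDNA3.1 backbone, with a total size of about 6.9 kb. It is propagated in E. coli through a high-copy ColE1/pUC-type origin and selected with ampicillin via the β-lactamase gene and its native promoter. An f1 origin is also present. For selection in mammalian cells, the backbone carries a neomycin/kanamycin phosphotransferase gene driven by the SV40 enhancer/early promoter and terminated by the SV40 polyadenylation signal. The short annotated fragments (bom, ble, lacI, a truncated HIV-1 LTR match and a lac promoter/operator region) appear to be backbone remnants or partial similarity hits rather than functional payload.

The payload is CovKCR2, a 765 bp coding sequence from the protist Colponema vietnamica. The associated publication concerns potassium selectivity in channelrhodopsins, so the insert is evidently one of these light-gated potassium-selective channels. It was cloned between BamHI and NotI sites, both retained, and is fused at its C terminus to the red fluorescent protein mCherry. The feature table does not annotate the opsin itself, but the unannotated interval between the T7 promoter and mCherry matches its expected position. Transcription is driven by the CMV immediate-early enhancer and promoter and terminated by the bovine growth hormone polyadenylation signal. The T7 promoter upstream serves as a sequencing primer site. A V5 epitope sequence lies downstream of mCherry, but the record does not indicate whether it is translated as part of the fusion.

The stated purpose is expression of the CovKCR2–mCherry fusion in mammalian cells, where mCherry fluorescence identifies expressing cells. This would suit functional characterisation of the channel's light-evoked currents and ion selectivity.
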