Addgene plasmid #201689: CovKCR2_mCherry-pcDNA3.1
Purpose: expresses CovKCR2_mCherry fusion in mammalian cells
Depositing lab: John Spudich. Depositing organization: University of Texas Health Science Center at Houston. Publication: Structural Foundations of Potassium Selectivity in Channelrhodopsins. Govorunova EG, Sineshchekov OA, Brown LS, Bondar AN, Spudich JL. mBio. 2022 Dec 20;13(6):e0303922. doi: 10.1128/mbio.03039-22. Epub 2022 Nov 22. PubMed 36413022.
Backbone
  Vector backbone: pcDNA3.1
  Backbone manufacturer: Invitrogen
  Backbone size w/o insert (bp): 5428
  Total vector size (bp): 6910
  Vector type: Mammalian Expression
Growth in bacteria
  Bacterial resistance: Ampicillin, 100 μg/mL
  Growth temperature: 37°C
  Growth strain: DH5alpha
  Copy number: High Copy
Gene/Insert
  Gene/Insert name: CovKCR2
  Species: Colponema vietnamica
  Insert size (bp): 765
  GenBank ID: OP121640 OP121640
  Tag / fusion protein: mCherry (C terminal on backbone)
  Cloning method: Restriction Enzyme; 5′ cloning site BamHI (not destroyed); 3′ cloning site NotI (not destroyed)
  Sequencing primers: 5′ T7
Terms and licenses: Academic/Nonprofit Terms; Industry Terms: Not Available to Industry
How to cite: CovKCR2_mCherry-pcDNA3.1 was a gift from John Spudich (Addgene plasmid # 201689 ; http://n2t.net/addgene:201689 ; RRID:Addgene_201689)
