>Addgene plasmid #201689 | CovKCR2_mCherry-pcDNA3.1 | depositor partial sequence | sequence record 391172 | CovKCR2 coding region
ATGGGCGCCATCGACCAGGATGGCAGCCTGGTGTTCAAGCAGCTGTTTGACGTGAACTGCTTCACCGCCG
TGTTTCAGACCCTGACATGTATGCTGCTGCTGTGGTCCGTGATCAGGGGCCGCGGCATCAAGGGCAGACC
TTATGGACCAGAAGGACCACCTGAGTCTGGCTTCATCGGCGTGATCGTGTGCATGTTCAGCTCCTTTCTG
TACGTGTGCAAGTCTATCGATTGGGGCAATAAGGGCACAGCCAACCTGTCCTTTAATAAGTACTGGTATT
CTGACTACCTGGTGACCTGCCCACTGATCGTGCTGGACCTGTGCTTCACATTTGAGATCCACTACAAGCT
GGTGTATTTCGTGTCTACCTTTATCACACTGCTGTTCGCCGTGCTGAGCTTTACCGAGGATGCACCTGCA
AGATACTGGCACTTCGGCATCGGCAGCGCCTTCTTTGCCGTGTTCTTTTATTCCATCGCCAAGATCCTGA
TGCAGCGGTGGAGAACAGTGCCAGAGCCCGGCAGAATCCCCATGTTCGTGGGCCTGCTGATCTTCTTTGG
CATGTGGCCCGTGTTCCCTGTGCTGTGGATCTTTTCTTGGGTGGGCAGCGGCTACATCACCATGCACCAG
TACTATATCATCCACTGCTTCCTGGACATCACCTGTAAGACATTCTTTTCTTTTGCCTGCCTGCTGTATA
GGGTGCGCGTGGAGGAGTGGCAGTGGCAGGCCGAGGTGTGCATCGATCCCCAGCGGAGATCCCAG
